>Addgene plasmid #212643 | pLV_CMV_His-VSVG | addgene full sequence | sequence record 422310 | Addgene NGS Result
GAGTCCAACCCGGTAAGACACGACTTATCGCCACTGGCAGCAGCCACTGGTAACAGGATTAGCAGAGCGA
GGTATGTAGGCGGTGCTACAGAGTTCTTGAAGTGGTGGCCTAACTACGGCTACACTAGAAGAACAGTATT
TGGTATCTGCGCTCTGCTGAAGCCAGTTACCTTCGGAAAAAGAGTTGGTAGCTCTTGATCCGGCAAACAA
ACCACCGCTGGTAGCGGTGGTTTTTTTGTTTGCAAGCAGCAGATTACGCGCAGAAAAAAAGGATCTCAAG
AAGATCCTTTGATCTTTTCTACGGGGTCTGACGCTCAGTGGAACGAAAACTCACGTTAAGGGATTTTGGT
CATGAGATTATCAAAAAGGATCTTCACCTAGATCCTTTTAAATTAAAAATGAAGTTTTAAATCAATCTAA
AGTATATATGAGTAAACTTGGTCTGACAGTTACCAATGCTTAATCAGTGAGGCACCTATCTCAGCGATCT
GTCTATTTCGTTCATCCATAGTTGCCTGACTCCCCGTCGTGTAGATAACTACGATACGGGAGGGCTTACC
ATCTGGCCCCAGTGCTGCAATGATACCGCGAGACCCACGCTCACCGGCTCCAGATTTATCAGCAATAAAC
CAGCCAGCCGGAAGGGCCGAGCGCAGAAGTGGTCCTGCAACTTTATCCGCCTCCATCCAGTCTATTAATT
GTTGCCGGGAAGCTAGAGTAAGTAGTTCGCCAGTTAATAGTTTGCGCAACGTTGTTGCCATTGCTACAGG
CATCGTGGTGTCACGCTCGTCGTTTGGTATGGCTTCATTCAGCTCCGGTTCCCAACGATCAAGGCGAGTT
ACATGATCCCCCATGTTGTGCAAAAAAGCGGTTAGCTCCTTCGGTCCTCCGATCGTTGTCAGAAGTAAGT
TGGCCGCAGTGTTATCACTCATGGTTATGGCAGCACTGCATAATTCTCTTACTGTCATGCCATCCGTAAG
ATGCTTTTCTGTGACTGGTGAGTACTCAACCAAGTCATTCTGAGAATAGTGTATGCGGCGACCGAGTTGC
TCTTGCCCGGCGTCAATACGGGATAATACCGCGCCACATAGCAGAACTTTAAAAGTGCTCATCATTGGAA
AACGTTCTTCGGGGCGAAAACTCTCAAGGATCTTACCGCTGTTGAGATCCAGTTCGATGTAACCCACTCG
TGCACCCAACTGATCTTCAGCATCTTTTACTTTCACCAGCGTTTCTGGGTGAGCAAAAACAGGAAGGCAA
AATGCCGCAAAAAAGGGAATAAGGGCGACACGGAAATGTTGAATACTCATACTCTTCCTTTTTCAATATT
ATTGAAGCATTTATCAGGGTTATTGTCTCATGAGCGGATACATATTTGAATGTATTTAGAAAAATAAACA
AATAGGGGTTCCGCGCACATTTCCCCGAAAAGTGCCACCTGACGTCGACGGATCGGGAGATCTCCCGATC
CCCTATGGTGCACTCTCAGTACAATCTGCTCTGATGCCGCATAGTTAAGCCAGTATCTGCTCCCTGCTTG
TGTGTTGGAGGTCGCTGAGTAGTGCGCGAGCAAAATTTAAGCTACAACAAGGCAAGGCTTGACCGACAAT
TGCATGAAGAATCTGCTTAGGGTTAGGCGTTTTGCGCTGCTTCGCGATGTACGGGCCAGATATACGCGTT
GACATTGATTATTGACTAGTTATTAATAGTAATCAATTACGGGGTCATTAGTTCATAGCCCATATATGGA
GTTCCGCGTTACATAACTTACGGTAAATGGCCCGCCTGGCTGACCGCCCAACGACCCCCGCCCATTGACG
TCAATAATGACGTATGTTCCCATAGTAACGCCAATAGGGACTTTCCATTGACGTCAATGGGTGGAGTATT
TACGGTAAACTGCCCACTTGGCAGTACATCAAGTGTATCATATGCCAAGTACGCCCCCTATTGACGTCAA
TGACGGTAAATGGCCCGCCTGGCATTATGCCCAGTACATGACCTTATGGGACTTTCCTACTTGGCAGTAC
ATCTACGTATTAGTCATCGCTATTACCATGGTGATGCGGTTTTGGCAGTACATCAATGGGCGTGGATAGC
GGTTTGACTCACGGGGATTTCCAAGTCTCCACCCCATTGACGTCAATGGGAGTTTGTTTTGGCACCAAAA
TCAACGGGACTTTCCAAAATGTCGTAACAACTCCGCCCCATTGACGCAAATGGGCGGTAGGCGTGTACGG
TGGGAGGTCTATATAAGCAGCGCGTTTTGCCTGTACTGGGTCTCTCTGGTTAGACCAGATCTGAGCCTGG
GAGCTCTCTGGCTAACTAGGGAACCCACTGCTTAAGCCTCAATAAAGCTTGCCTTGAGTGCTTCAAGTAG
TGTGTGCCCGTCTGTTGTGTGACTCTGGTAACTAGAGATCCCTCAGACCCTTTTAGTCAGTGTGGAAAAT
CTCTAGCAGTGGCGCCCGAACAGGGACTTGAAAGCGAAAGGGAAACCAGAGGAGCTCTCTCGACGCAGGA
CTCGGCTTGCTGAAGCGCGCACGGCAAGAGGCGAGGGGCGGCGACTGGTGAGTACGCCAAAAATTTTGAC
TAGCGGAGGCTAGAAGGAGAGAGATGGGTGCGAGAGCGTCAGTATTAAGCGGGGGAGAATTAGATCGCGA
TGGGAAAAAATTCGGTTAAGGCCAGGGGGAAAGAAAAAATATAAATTAAAACATATAGTATGGGCAAGCA
GGGAGCTAGAACGATTCGCAGTTAATCCTGGCCTGTTAGAAACATCAGAAGGCTGTAGACAAATACTGGG
ACAGCTACAACCATCCCTTCAGACAGGATCAGAAGAACTTAGATCATTATATAATACAGTAGCAACCCTC
TATTGTGTGCATCAAAGGATAGAGATAAAAGACACCAAGGAAGCTTTAGACAAGATAGAGGAAGAGCAAA
ACAAAAGTAAGACCACCGCACAGCAAGCGGCCGCTGATCTTCAGACCTGGAGGAGGAGATATGAGGGACA
ATTGGAGAAGTGAATTATATAAATATAAAGTAGTAAAAATTGAACCATTAGGAGTAGCACCCACCAAGGC
AAAGAGAAGAGTGGTGCAGAGAGAAAAAAGAGCAGTGGGAATAGGAGCTTTGTTCCTTGGGTTCTTGGGA
GCAGCAGGAAGCACTATGGGCGCAGCGTCAATGACGCTGACGGTACAGGCCAGACAATTATTGTCTGGTA
TAGTGCAGCAGCAGAACAATTTGCTGAGGGCTATTGAGGCGCAACAGCATCTGTTGCAACTCACAGTCTG
GGGCATCAAGCAGCTCCAGGCAAGAATCCTGGCTGTGGAAAGATACCTAAAGGATCAACAGCTCCTGGGG
ATTTGGGGTTGCTCTGGAAAACTCATTTGCACCACTGCTGTGCCTTGGAATGCTAGTTGGAGTAATAAAT
CTCTGGAACAGATTTGGAATCACACGACCTGGATGGAGTGGGACAGAGAAATTAACAATTACACAAGCTT
AATACACTCCTTAATTGAAGAATCGCAAAACCAGCAAGAAAAGAATGAACAAGAATTATTGGAATTAGAT
AAATGGGCAAGTTTGTGGAATTGGTTTAACATAACAAATTGGCTGTGGTATATAAAATTATTCATAATGA
TAGTAGGAGGCTTGGTAGGTTTAAGAATAGTTTTTGCTGTACTTTCTATAGTGAATAGAGTTAGGCAGGG
ATATTCACCATTATCGTTTCAGACCCACCTCCCAACCCCGAGGGGACCCGACAGGCCCGAAGGAATAGAA
GAAGAAGGTGGAGAGAGAGACAGAGACAGATCCATTCGATTAGTGAACGGATCGGCACTGCGTGCGCCAA
TTCTGCAGACAAATGGCAGTATTCATCCACAATTTTAAAAGAAAAGGGGGGATTGGGGGGTACAGTGCAG
GGGAAAGAATAGTAGACATAATAGCAACAGACATACAAACTAAAGAATTACAAAAACAAATTACAAAAAT
TCAAAATTTTCGGGTTTATTACAGGGACAGCAGAGATCCAGTTTACATTGATTATTGACTAGTTATTAAT
AGTAATCAATTACGGGGTCATTAGTTCATAGCCCATATATGGAGTTCCGCGTTACATAACTTACGGTAAA
TGGCCCGCCTGGCTGACCGCCCAACGACCCCCGCCCATTGACGTCAATAATGACGTATGTTCCCATAGTA
ACGCCAATAGGGACTTTCCATTGACGTCAATGGGTGGAGTATTTACGGTAAACTGCCCACTTGGCAGTAC
ATCAAGTGTATCATATGCCAAGTACGCCCCCTATTGACGTCAATGACGGTAAATGGCCCGCCTGGCATTA
TGCCCAGTACATGACCTTATGGGACTTTCCTACTTGGCAGTACATCTACGTATTAGTCATCGCTATTACC
ATGGTGATGCGGTTTTGGCAGTACATCAATGGGCGTGGATAGCGGTTTGACTCACGGGGATTTCCAAGTC
TCCACCCCATTGACGTCAATGGGAGTTTGTTTTGGCACCAAAATCAACGGGACTTTCCAAAATGTCGTAA
CAACTCCGCCCCATTGACGCAAATGGGCGGTAGGCGTGTACGGTGGGAGGTCTATATAAGCAGAGCTCTC
TGGCTAACTAGAGAACCCACTGCTTACTGGCTTATCGAAATTAATACGACTCACTATAGGGAGACCCAAG
CTGGCTAGCCCACCATGAAGTGCCTTTTGTACTTAGCCTTTTTATTCATTGGGGTGAATTGCAAGTTCAC
CATAGTTTTTCCATCCGGAGGACATCATCACCATCACCATGGCGGAAGCTTGGGACACAACCAAAAAGGA
AACTGGAAAAATGTTCCTTCTAATTACCATTATTGCCCGTCAAGCTCAGATTTAAATTGGCATAATGACT
TAATAGGCACAGCCTTACAAGTCAAAATGCCCAAGAGTCACAAGGCTATTCAAGCAGATGGTTGGATGTG
TCATGCTTCCAAATGGGTCACTACTTGTGATTTCCGCTGGTATGGACCGAAGTATATAACACATTCCATC
CGATCCTTCACTCCATCTGTAGAACAATGCAAGGAAAGCATTGAACAAACGAAACAAGGAACTTGGCTGA
ATCCAGGCTTCCCTCCTCAAAGTTGTGGATATGCAACTGTGACGGATGCCGAAGCAGTGATTGTCCAGGT
GACTCCTCACCATGTGCTGGTTGATGAATACACAGGAGAATGGGTTGATTCACAGTTCATCAACGGAAAA
TGCAGCAATTACATATGCCCCACTGTCCATAACTCTACAACCTGGCATTCTGACTATAAGGTCAAAGGGC
TATGTGATTCTAACCTCATTTCCATGGACATCACCTTCTTCTCAGAGGACGGAGAGCTATCATCCCTGGG
AAAGGAGGGCACAGGGTTCAGAAGTAACTACTTTGCTTATGAAACTGGAGGCAAGGCCTGCAAAATGCAA
TACTGCAAGCATTGGGGAGTCAGACTCCCATCAGGTGTCTGGTTCGAGATGGCTGATAAGGATCTCTTTG
CTGCAGCCAGATTCCCTGAATGCCCAGAAGGGTCAAGTATCTCTGCTCCATCTCAGACCTCAGTGGATGT
AAGTCTAATTCAGGACGTTGAGAGGATCTTGGATTATTCCCTCTGCCAAGAAACCTGGAGCAAAATCAGA
GCGGGTCTTCCAATCTCTCCAGTGGATCTCAGCTATCTTGCTCCTAAAAACCCAGGAACCGGTCCTGCTT
TCACCATAATCAATGGTACCCTAAAATACTTTGAGACCAGATACATCAGAGTCGATATTGCTGCTCCAAT
CCTCTCAAGAATGGTCGGAATGATCAGTGGAACTACCACAGAAAGGGAACTGTGGGATGACTGGGCACCA
TATGAAGACGTGGAAATTGGACCCAATGGAGTTCTGAGGACCAGTTCAGGATATAAGTTTCCTTTATACA
TGATTGGACATGGTATGTTGGACTCCGATCTTCATCTTAGCTCAAAGGCTCAGGTGTTCGAACATCCTCA
CATTCAAGACGCTGCTTCGCAACTTCCTGATGATGAGAGTTTATTTTTTGGTGATACTGGGCTATCCAAA
AATCCAATCGAGCTTGTAGAAGGTTGGTTCAGTAGTTGGAAAAGCTCTATTGCCTCTTTTTTCTTTATCA
TAGGGTTAATCATTGGACTATTCTTGGTTCTCCGAGTTGGTATCCATCTTTGCATTAAATTAAAGCACAC
CAAGAAAAGACAGATTTATACAGACATAGAGATGAACCGACTTGGAAAGGAATTCGGATCCGGCGCAACA
AACTTCTCTCTGCTGAAACAAGCCGGAGATGTCGAAGAGAATCCTGGACCGATGGTGTCCAAGGGCGAGG
AAGATAACATGGCCATCATCAAGGAGTTCATGAGGTTTAAGGTCCACATGGAGGGTTCAGTCAATGGCCA
CGAGTTCGAGATTGAAGGCGAGGGCGAGGGCCGCCCCTACGAAGGGACACAGACGGCGAAATTGAAGGTG
ACCAAAGGCGGGCCATTGCCCTTCGCATGGGACATCTTGTCCCCTCAGTTTATGTATGGCAGCAAGGCCT
ATGTTAAGCACCCCGCTGATATCCCGGACTACTTGAAGCTGTCCTTTCCAGAGGGGTTTAAATGGGAGCG
CGTTATGAATTTCGAAGACGGAGGAGTGGTTACGGTGACGCAGGACTCATCCCTGCAGGACGGAGAATTT
ATATATAAGGTTAAGTTGAGAGGCACAAACTTCCCAAGCGACGGCCCTGTGATGCAGAAGAAAACAATGG
GGTGGGAAGCTTCCAGCGAGCGCATGTACCCCGAAGATGGCGCCCTCAAGGGCGAGATAAAGCAAAGGCT
GAAACTTAAGGACGGCGGTCATTACGACGCGGAGGTCAAGACAACTTACAAGGCTAAAAAACCCGTTCAG
TTGCCTGGGGCTTACAATGTTAATATCAAACTTGACATCACAAGCCACAATGAAGACTATACGATCGTGG
AGCAGTATGAACGAGCGGAAGGCAGGCACTCAACGGGGGGGATGGACGAGCTTTACAAGGGATCCGGCGC
AACAAACTTCTCTCTGCTCAAACAAGCCGGCGACGTCGAAGAGAATCCTGGGCCGATGACCGAGTACAAG
CCCACGGTGCGCCTCGCCACCCGCGACGACGTCCCCAGGGCCGTACGCACCCTCGCCGCCGCGTTCGCCG
ACTACCCCGCCACGCGCCACACCGTCGATCCGGACCGCCACATCGAGCGGGTCACCGAGCTGCAAGAACT
CTTCCTCACGCGCGTCGGGCTCGACATCGGCAAGGTGTGGGTCGCGGACGACGGCGCCGCGGTGGCGGTC
TGGACCACGCCGGAGAGCGTCGAAGCGGGGGCGGTGTTCGCCGAGATCGGCCCGCGCATGGCCGAGTTGA
GCGGTTCCCGGCTGGCCGCGCAGCAACAGATGGAAGGCCTCCTGGCGCCGCACCGGCCCAAGGAGCCCGC
GTGGTTCCTGGCCACCGTCGGCGTCTCGCCCGACCACCAGGGCAAGGGTCTGGGCAGCGCCGTCGTGCTC
CCCGGAGTGGAGGCGGCCGAGCGCGCCGGGGTGCCCGCCTTCCTGGAGACCTCCGCGCCCCGCAACCTCC
CCTTCTACGAGCGGCTCGGCTTCACCGTCACCGCCGACGTCGAGGTGCCCGAAGGACCGCGCACCTGGTG
CATGACCCGCAAGCCCGGTGCCTAAGAATTCGATATCAAGCTTATCGGTAATCAACCTCTGGATTACAAA
ATTTGTGAAAGATTGACTGGTATTCTTAACTATGTTGCTCCTTTTACGCTATGTGGATACGCTGCTTTAA
TGCCTTTGTATCATGCTATTGCTTCCCGTATGGCTTTCATTTTCTCCTCCTTGTATAAATCCTGGTTGCT
GTCTCTTTATGAGGAGTTGTGGCCCGTTGTCAGGCAACGTGGCGTGGTGTGCACTGTGTTTGCTGACGCA
ACCCCCACTGGTTGGGGCATTGCCACCACCTGTCAGCTCCTTTCCGGGACTTTCGCTTTCCCCCTCCCTA
TTGCCACGGCGGAACTCATCGCCGCCTGCCTTGCCCGCTGCTGGACAGGGGCTCGGCTGTTGGGCACTGA
CAATTCCGTGGTGTTGTCGGGGAAATCATCGTCCTTTCCTTGGCTGCTCGCCTGTGTTGCCACCTGGATT
CTGCGCGGGACGTCCTTCTGCTACGTCCCTTCGGCCCTCAATCCAGCGGACCTTCCTTCCCGCGGCCTGC
TGCCGGCTCTGCGGCCTCTTCCGCGTCTTCGCCTTCGCCCTCAGACGAGTCGGATCTCCCTTTGGGCCGC
CTCCCCGCATCGATACCGTCGACCTCGAGACCTAGAAAAACATGGAGCAATCACAAGTAGCAATACAGCA
GCTACCAATGCTGATTGTGCCTGGCTAGAAGCACAAGAGGAGGAGGAGGTGGGTTTTCCAGTCACACCTC
AGGTACCTTTAAGACCAATGACTTACAAGGCAGCTGTAGATCTTAGCCACTTTTTAAAAGAAAAGGGGGG
ACTGGAAGGGCTAATTCACTCCCAACGAAGACAAGATATCCTTGATCTGTGGATCTACCACACACAAGGC
TACTTCCCTGATTGGCAGAACTACACACCAGGGCCAGGGATCAGATATCCACTGACCTTTGGATGGTGCT
ACAAGCTAGTACCAGTTGAGCAAGAGAAGGTAGAAGAAGCCAATGAAGGAGAGAACACCCGCTTGTTACA
CCCTGTGAGCCTGCATGGGATGGATGACCCGGAGAGAGAAGTATTAGAGTGGAGGTTTGACAGCCGCCTA
GCATTTCATCACATGGCCCGAGAGCTGCATCCGGACTGTACTGGGTCTCTCTGGTTAGACCAGATCTGAG
CCTGGGAGCTCTCTGGCTAACTAGGGAACCCACTGCTTAAGCCTCAATAAAGCTTGCCTTGAGTGCTTCA
AGTAGTGTGTGCCCGTCTGTTGTGTGACTCTGGTAACTAGAGATCCCTCAGACCCTTTTAGTCAGTGTGG
AAAATCTCTAGCAGGGCCCGTTTAAACCCGCTGATCAGCCTCGACTGTGCCTTCTAGTTGCCAGCCATCT
GTTGTTTGCCCCTCCCCCGTGCCTTCCTTGACCCTGGAAGGTGCCACTCCCACTGTCCTTTCCTAATAAA
ATGAGGAAATTGCATCGCATTGTCTGAGTAGGTGTCATTCTATTCTGGGGGGTGGGGTGGGGCAGGACAG
CAAGGGGGAGGATTGGGAAGACAATAGCAGGCATGCTGGGGATGCGGTGGGCTCTATGGCTTCTGAGGCG
GAAAGAACCAGCTGGGGCTCTAGGGGGTATCCCC
[124 nt withheld, positions 9345-9468]
C
[91 nt withheld, positions 9470-9560]
A
[49 nt withheld, positions 9562-9610]
CCTTTGACGTTGGAGTCCACGTTCTTT
[37 nt withheld, positions 9638-9674]
ACCCTATCTCGGTCTATTCTTTTGATTTATAAGGGATTTTGCCGATTTCGGCCTATTGGTTAAAAAATGA
GCTGATTTAACAAAAATTTAACGCGAATTAATTCTGTAGCTTGGCGTAATCATGGTCATAGCTGTTTCCT
GTGTGAAATTGTTATCCGCTCACAATTCCACACAACATACGAGCCGGAAGCATAAAGTGTAAAGCCTGGG
GTGCCTAATGAGTGAGCTAACTCACATTAATTGCGTTGCGCTCACTGCCCGCTTTCCAGTCGGGAAACCT
GTCGTGTCAGCTGCATTAATGAATCGGCCAACGCGCGGGGAGAGGCGGTTTGCGTATTGGGCGCTCTTCC
GCTTCCTCGCTCACTGACTCGCTGCGCTCGGTCGTTCGGCTGCGGCGAGCGGTATCAGCTCACTCAAAGG
CGGTAATACGGTTATCCACAGAATCAGGGGATAACGCAGGAAAGAACATGTGAGCAAAAGGCCAGCAAAA
GGCCAGGAACCGTAAAAAGGCCGCGTTGCTGGCGTTTTTCCATAGGCTCCGCCCCCCTGACGAGCATCAC
AAAAATCGACGCTCAAGTCAGAGGTGGCGAAACCCGACAGGACTATAAAGATACCAGGCGTTTCCCCCTG
GAAGCTCCCTCGTGCGCTCTCCTGTTCCGACCCTGCCGCTTACCGGATACCTGTCCGCCTTTCTCCCTTC
GGGAAGCGTGGCGCTTTCTCATAGCTCACGCTGTAGGTATCTCAGTTCGGTGTAGGTCGTTCGCTCCAAG
CTGGGCTGTGTGCACGAACCCCCCGTTCAGCCCGACCGCTGCGCCTTATCCGGTAACTATCGTCTT
Features (pLannotate 1.2.2; 31 found; start..end, strand, type, name):
    450..1310    -  CDS            AmpR: β-lactamase; bla; confers resistance to ampicillin, carbenicillin, and related antibiotics
   1311..1415    -  promoter       AmpR promoter: bla
   1474..1526    -  misc_feature   bom (fragment): basis of mobility region from pBR322
   1681..2060    +  enhancer       CMV enhancer: human cytomegalovirus immediate early enhancer
   2061..2260    +  promoter       CMV promoter: human cytomegalovirus (CMV) immediate early promoter
   2278..2458    +  LTR            5' LTR (truncated): truncated 5' long terminal repeat (LTR) from HIV-1
   2505..2630    +  misc_feature   HIV-1 Ψ: packaging signal of human immunodeficiency virus type 1
   2614..2977    +  CDS            HIV-1 gag (fragment): gag protein from human immunodeficiency virus 1; gag
   3123..3356    +  misc_feature   RRE: The Rev response element (RRE) of HIV-1 allows for Rev-dependent mRNA export from the nucleus to the cytoplasm.
   3733..3833    +  CDS            Rev (fragment): human immunodeficiency virus 1 (HIV-1) Rev protein; rev; enhances nuclear export of unspliced and incompletely spliced viral mRNAs
   3883..4000    +  misc_feature   cPPT/CTS: central polypurine tract and central termination sequence of HIV-1
   4110..4413    +  enhancer       CMV enhancer: human cytomegalovirus immediate early enhancer
   4414..4617    +  promoter       CMV promoter: human cytomegalovirus (CMV) immediate early promoter
   4613..4646    +  LTR            5' LTR (truncated) (fragment): truncated 5' long terminal repeat (LTR) from HIV-1
   4662..4680    +  promoter       T7 promoter: promoter for bacteriophage T7 RNA polymerase
   4705..4773    +  CDS            VSV-G (fragment): vesicular stomatitis virus G glycoprotein Indiana strain
   4815..6279    +  CDS            VSV-G (fragment): vesicular stomatitis virus G glycoprotein Indiana strain
   6352..7059    +  CDS            mCherry: mCherry is a basic (constitutively fluorescent) red fluorescent protein published in 2004, derived from Discosoma sp.. It is reported to be a very rapidly-maturing monomer with low acid sensitivity.
   7126..7723    +  CDS            PuroR (fragment): puromycin N-acetyltransferase; pac from Streptomyces; confers resistance to puromycin
   7726..7747    +  misc_feature   MCS (fragment): pBluescript multiple cloning site
   7750..8338    +  misc_feature   WPRE: woodchuck hepatitis virus posttranscriptional regulatory element
   8275..8856    +  CDS            nef (fragment): NEF_HV1H2 - Experimental evidence at protein level: Swiss-Prot protein existence level 1. Extracellular Nef protein targets CD4(+) T-lymphocytes for apoptosis by interacting with CXCR4 surface receptors. From Human immunodeficiency virus type 1 group M subtype B (isolate HXB2) (HIV-1).
   8863..9043    +  LTR            5' LTR (truncated): truncated 5' long terminal repeat (LTR) from HIV-1
   9075..9299    +  polyA_signal   bGH poly(A) signal: bovine growth hormone polyadenylation signal
   9303..9324    +  promoter       SV40 promoter (fragment): SV40 enhancer and early promoter
   9345..9773    +  rep_origin     f1 ori (sequence partly withheld): f1 bacteriophage origin of replication; arrow indicates direction of (+) strand synthesis
   9823..9839    -  protein_bind   lac operator: The lac repressor binds to the lac operator to inhibit transcription in E. coli. This inhibition can be relieved by adding lactose or isopropyl-β-D-thiogalactopyranoside (IPTG). lac repressor encoded by lacI
   9847..9877    -  promoter       lac promoter: promoter for the E. coli lac operon
   9892..9913    -  protein_bind   CAP binding site: CAP binding activates transcription in the presence of cAMP. E. coli catabolite activator protein
   9926..10018   -  CDS            lacI (fragment): lac repressor; lacI; The lac repressor binds to the lac operator to inhibit transcription in E. coli. This inhibition can be relieved by adding lactose or isopropyl-β-D-thiogalactopyranoside (IPTG).
  10201..279     -  rep_origin     ori (across the origin): high-copy-number ColE1/pMB1/pBR322/pUC origin of replication
