[The description below was written by a language model from this plasmid's Addgene catalogue record and pLannotate feature annotations shown in this document.]
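Description:
pLV_CMV_His-VSVG is a lentiviral transfer plasmid on a pLenti backbone, built to deliver and express a His-tagged vesicular stomatitis virus G glycoprotein in mammalian cells. In bacteria it is maintained through a high-copy ColE1/pUC-type origin and selected with ampicillin via the β-lactamase gene. An f1 origin and remnants of a lac promoter/operator region are also present in the backbone. The viral portion has the layout of a third-generation vector. A CMV enhancer/promoter replaces the U3 region upstream of a truncated HIV-1 5' LTR to drive genomic RNA production in packaging cells. This is followed by the Ψ packaging signal with a gag fragment, the Rev response element for Rev-dependent nuclear export, and the cPPT/CTS. A second truncated LTR closes the proviral unit, and a bGH polyadenylation signal follows it.

The payload is driven by an internal CMV enhancer/promoter. The VSV-G (Indiana strain) coding sequence is annotated as two fragments separated by a short gap. This is consistent with the catalogued N-terminal 6xHis tag sitting just after the signal peptide so that it lies on the mature ectodomain, though the feature table does not annotate the tag itself. Downstream, on the same strand, are mCherry and puromycin N-acetyltransferase, which allow fluorescent identification and drug selection of transduced cells. The short unannotated gaps between these reading frames suggest linker or self-cleaving peptide elements, but the record does not state how they are coupled. A WPRE follows to enhance transcript expression. The construct is used to make cells that stably express an affinity-tagged VSV-G envelope protein, and the associated work concerns engineered virus-like particles for live-cell transcriptomics.
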