Addgene plasmid #212643: pLV_CMV_His-VSVG
Purpose: Lentivirus vector to express His-VSVG
Depositing lab: Paul Blainey. Depositing organization: Broad Institute. Publication: Live-cell transcriptomics with engineered virus-like particles. Najia MA, Le A, Borrajo J, Pruett L, Tsai F, Ogi R, Huang JY, Griffith LG, Daley GQ, Blainey PC. Cell. 2026 Sep 1:S0092-8674(26)00932-3. doi: 10.1016/j.cell.2026.08.005. PubMed 42679822.
Backbone
  Vector backbone: pLenti
  Vector type: Mammalian Expression, Lentiviral
  Selectable markers: Puromycin ; mCherry
Growth in bacteria
  Bacterial resistance: Ampicillin, 100 μg/mL
  Growth temperature: 30°C
  Growth strain: NEB Stable
  Copy number: High Copy
Gene/Insert
  Gene/Insert name: VSVG
  Species: Synthetic
  Promoter: CMV
  Tag / fusion protein: 6xHis (N terminal on insert)
  Cloning method: Gibson Cloning
  Sequencing primers: 5′ CGCAAATGGGCGGTAGGCGTG
Terms and licenses: Academic/Nonprofit Terms; Industry Terms: Not Available to Industry
Depositor comments: Please visit https://doi.org/10.1101/2024.10.01.616098 for bioRxiv preprint.
How to cite: pLV_CMV_His-VSVG was a gift from Paul Blainey (Addgene plasmid # 212643 ; http://n2t.net/addgene:212643 ; RRID:Addgene_212643)
